>Addgene plasmid #68511 | MSP5-bio | depositor full sequence | sequence record 120616 | Full Sequence
AGATCTATACATTGAATCAATATTGGCAATTAGCCATATTAGTCATTGGTTATATAGCATAAATCAATAT
TGGCTATTGGCCATTGCATACGTTGTATCTATATCATAATATGTACATTTATATTGGCTCATGTCCAATA
TGACCGCCATGTTGACATTGATTATTGACTAGTTATTAATAGTAATCAATTACGGGGTCATTAGTTCATA
GCCCATATATGGAGTTCCGCGTTACATAACTTACGGTAAATGGCCCGCCTGGCTGACCGCCCAACGACCC
CCGCCCATTGACGTCAATAATGACGTATGTTCCCATAGTAACGCCAATAGGGACTTTCCATTGACGTCAA
TGGGTGGAGTATTTACGGTAAACTGCCCACTTGGCAGTACATCAAGTGTATCATATGCCAAGTCCGCCCC
CTATTGACGTCAATGACGGTAAATGGCCCGCCTGGCATTATGCCCAGTACATGACCTTACGGGACTTTCC
TACTTGGCAGTACATCTACGTATTAGTCATCGCTATTACCATGGTGATGCGGTTTTGGCAGTACACCAAT
GGGCGTGGATAGCGGTTTGACTCACGGGGATTTCCAAGTCTCCACCCCATTGACGTCAATGGGAGTTTGT
TTTGGCACCAAAATCAACGGGACTTTCCAAAATGTCGTAATAACCCCGCCCCGTTGACGCAAATGGGCGG
TAGGCGTGTACGGTGGGAGGTCTATATAAGCAGAGCTCGTTTAGTGAACCGTCAGATCCTCACTCTCTTC
CGCATCGCTGTCTGCGAGGGCCAGCTGTTGGGCTCGCGGTTGAGGACAAACTCTTCGCGGTCTTTCCAGT
ACTCTTGGATCGGAAACCCGTCGGCCTCCGAACGGTACTCCGCCACCGAGGGACCTGAGCGAGTCCGCAT
CGACCGGATCGGAAAACCTCTCGAGAAAGGCGTCTAACCAGTCACAGTCGCAAGGTAGGCTGAGCACCGT
GGCGGGCGGCAGCGGGTGGCGGTCGGGGTTGTTTCTGGCGGAGGTGCTGCTGATGATGTAATTAAAGTAG
GCGGTCTTGAGACGGCGGATGGTCGAGGTGAGGTGTGGCAGGCTTGAGATCCAGCTGTTGGGGTGAGTAC
TCCCTCTCAAAAGCGGGCATTACTTCTGCGCTAAGATTGTCAGTTTCCAAAAACGAGGAGGATTTGATAT
TCACCTGGCCCGATCTGGCCATACACTTGAGTGACAATGACATCCACTTTGCCTTTCTCTCCACAGGTGT
CCACTCCCAGGTCCAAGTTTGCCACCATGGAGTTTCAGACCCAGGTACTCATGTCCCTGCTGCTCTGCAT
GTCTGGTGCGGCCGCCAGACCTCTGGAAGTGTCTCTGTGGGGCCAGGGCAATGCCCACCTGGGCACACAG
ACAAGCCGGCTGCTGAGAGAGAGCGGCAGAAACGGCCAGGCCAACAGAGTGAACCAGGCCGATCAGGCTG
ACCAGGTGGCCAGCCCTCCTATCAGCGGCAAAGAGCGGAGAAGAGGCATCGGCATGACCAGCAACCTGCA
GCTGCTGAGCGGCGAGGACGAGAAGGACAGCACAAGCGAGGAAGCCCCCAACCTGGAAGGCAAGGACAAC
GCCGATGCCGGCAAGGACGGCGAGAAAGAGCCTAGCGAGAAGCAGAGCGGCGACGTGGACCCTACCGTGA
CCGATGCCGAGAGAGCCAAGGACGAAAACGCCGCCGTGTCCGAAGAGGAACAGATGAAGACCCTGGACTC
CGGCGAGGATCACACCGACGACGGAAATGCCGATGGCGGACAGGGCGGAGGCGACGGCAATGACGAGAAT
CAGAAGGGCGACGGAAAAGAGAAAGAGGGCGGCGAAGAGAAGAAAGAGGATGGCAAAGACGACCACGAGA
AAGGCGAGAAGGGCAGCGAGGGCGAGTCCGGCGAAAAGGATGAAGCCGCCCCTAAAGGCGACGCCGCCGA
GAAGGATAAGAAGCTGGAAAGCAAGACCGCCGACGCCAAGGTGTCCGAGCACAAGGCCGACGATGCCAAC
CCTGGCGGCAACAAGGATAGCCCTGAGGGCGAGAGCCCCAAAGAGGGCAACCCTGACGACCCCAGCCAGA
AGAATCCTGAGGCCGCTGGCGACGACGACAGCAGACTGCACCTGGACAACCTGGACGACAAGGTGCCCCA
CTACAGCGCCCTGCGGAACAACAGGGTGGAAAAGGGCGTGACCGACACAATGGTGCTGAACGACATCATC
GGCGAGAACGCCAAGAGCTGCAGCGTGGACAATGGCGGCTGTGCCGACGACCAGATCTGCATCCGGATCG
ACAACATCGGCATCAAGTGCATCTGTAAAGAGGGCCACCTGTTCGGCGACAAGTGTATCCTGACCAAGAG
CAGCGGCGCGCCGTCGACCTCCATCACGGCCTATAAGAGTGAGGGGGAGTCAGCGGAGTTCTCCTTCCCA
CTCAACCTTGGAGAGGAAAGCCTGCAGGGAGAGTTGAGATGGAAGGCAGAGAAGGCTCCTTCTTCCCAGT
CCTGGATCACCTTCTCCCTAAAGAACCAAAAGGTGTCTGTGCAGAAGTCTACTAGCAACCCCAAGTTCCA
GCTGTCCGAAACGCTCCCACTCACCCTTCAGATACCCCAGGTCTCCCTTCAGTTTGCTGGTTCTGGCAAC
CTGACCCTGACTCTGGACAGAGGGATACTGTATCAGGAAGTGAACCTGGTGGTGATGAAAGTGACTCAGC
CCGACAGCAACACTTTGACCTGTGAGGTGATGGGACCCACCTCACCCAAGATGAGACTGATCTTGAAGCA
GGAGAATCAGGAGGCCAGGGTCTCCAGGCAGGAGAAAGTGATTCAAGTGCAGGCCCCTGAAGCAGGGGTG
TGGCAATGTCTACTGAGTGAAGGTGAAGAGGTCAAGATGGACTCCAAGATCCAGGTTTTATCCAAAGGGT
TGAATTCCGGATCACTGCATCATATTCTGGATGCACAGAAAATGGTGTGGAATCATCGTTAAGTCTAGAC
ACGTGATTAATTAAGGATCCCCCGACCTCGACCTCTGGCTAATAAAGGAAATTTATTTTCATTGCAATAG
TGTGTTGGAATTTTTTGTGTCTCTCACTCGGAAGGACATATGGGAGGGCAAATCATTTGGTCGAGATCCC
TCGGAGATCTCTAGCTAGAGGATCGATCCCCGCCCCGGACGAACTAAACCTGACTACGACATCTCTGCCC
CTTCTTCGCGGGGCAGTGCATGTAATCCCTTCAGTTGGTTGGTACAACTTGCCAACTGGGCCCTGTTCCA
CATGTGACACGGGGGGGGACCAAACACAAAGGGGTTCTCTGACTGTAGTTGACATCCTTATAAATGGATG
TGCACATTTGCCAACACTGAGTGGCTTTCATCCTGGAGCAGACTTTGCAGTCTGTGGACTGCAACACAAC
ATTGCCTTTATGTGTAACTCTTGGCTGAAGCTCTTACACCAATGCTGGGGGACATGTACCTCCCAGGGGC
CCAGGAAGACTACGGGAGGCTACACCAACGTCAATCAGAGGGGCCTGTGTAGCTACCGATAAGCGGACCC
TCAAGAGGGCATTAGCAATAGTGTTTATAAGGCCCCCTTGTTAACCCTAAACGGGTAGCATATGCTTCCC
GGGTAGTAGTATATACTATCCAGACTAACCCTAATTCAATAGCATATGTTACCCAACGGGAAGCATATGC
TATCGAATTAGGGTTAGTAAAAGGGTCCTAAGGAACAGCGATATCTCCCACCCCATGAGCTGTCACGGTT
TTATTTACATGGGGTCAGGATTCCACGAGGGTAGTGAACCATTTTAGTCACAAGGGCAGTGGCTGAAGAT
CAAGGAGCGGGCAGTGAACTCTCCTGAATCTTCGCCTGCTTCTTCATTCTCCTTCGTTTAGCTAATAGAA
TAACTGCTGAGTTGTGAACAGTAAGGTGTATGTGAGGTGCTCGAAAACAAGGTTTCAGGTGACGCCCCCA
GAATAAAATTTGGACGGGGGGTTCAGTGGTGGCATTGTGCTATGACACCAATATAACCCTCACAAACCCC
TTGGGCAATAAATACTAGTGTAGGAATGAAACATTCTGAATATCTTTAACAATAGAAATCCATGGGGTGG
GGACAAGCCGTAAAGACTGGATGTCCATCTCACACGAATTTATGGCTATGGGCAACACATAATCCTAGTG
CAATATGATACTGGGGTTATTAAGATGTGTCCCAGGCAGGGACCAAGACAGGTGAACCATGTTGTTACAC
TCTATTTGTAACAAGGGGAAAGAGAGTGGACGCCGACAGCAGCGGACTCCACTGGTTGTCTCTAACACCC
CCGAAAATTAAACGGGGCTCCACGCCAATGGGGCCCATAAACAAAGACAAGTGGCCACTCTTTTTTTTGA
AATTGTGGAGTGGGGGCACGCGTCAGCCCCCACACGCCGCCCTGCGGTTTTGGACTGTAAAATAAGGGTG
TAATAACTTGGCTGATTGTAACCCCGCTAACCACTGCGGTCAAACCACTTGCCCACAAAACCACTAATGG
CACCCCGGGGAATACCTGCATAAGTAGGTGGGCGGGCCAAGATAGGGGCGCGATTGCTGCGATCTGGAGG
ACAAATTACACACACTTGCGCCTGAGCGCCAAGCACAGGGTTGTTGGTCCTCATATTCACGAGGTCGCTG
AGAGCACGGTGGGCTAATGTTGCCATGGGTAGCATATACTACCCAAATATCTGGATAGCATATGCTATCC
TAATCTATATCTGGGTAGCATAGGCTATCCTAATCTATATCTGGGTAGCATATGCTATCCTAATCTATAT
CTGGGTAGTATATGCTATCCTAATTTATATCTGGGTAGCATAGGCTATCCTAATCTATATCTGGGTAGCA
TATGCTATCCTAATCTATATCTGGGTAGTATATGCTATCCTAATCTGTATCCGGGTAGCATATGCTATCC
TAATAGAGATTAGGGTAGTATATGCTATCCTAATTTATATCTGGGTAGCATATACTACCCAAATATCTGG
ATAGCATATGCTATCCTAATCTATATCTGGGTAGCATATGCTATCCTAATCTATATCTGGGTAGCATAGG
CTATCCTAATCTATATCTGGGTAGCATATGCTATCCTAATCTATATCTGGGTAGTATATGCTATCCTAAT
TTATATCTGGGTAGCATAGGCTATCCTAATCTATATCTGGGTAGCATATGCTATCCTAATCTATATCTGG
GTAGTATATGCTATCCTAATCTGTATCCGGGTAGCATATGCTATCCTCATGATAAGCTGTCAAACATGAG
AATTTTCTTGAAGACGAAAGGGCCTCGTGATACGCCTATTTTTATAGGTTAATGTCATGATAATAATGGT
TTCTTAGACGTCAGGTGGCACTTTTCGGGGAAATGTGCGCGGAACCCCTATTTGTTTATTTTTCTAAATA
CATTCAAATATGTATCCGCTCATGAGACAATAACCCTGATAAATGCTTCAATAATATTGAAAAAGGAAGA
GTATGAGTATTCAACATTTCCGTGTCGCCCTTATTCCCTTTTTTGCGGCATTTTGCCTTCCTGTTTTTGC
TCACCCAGAAACGCTGGTGAAAGTAAAAGATGCTGAAGATCAGTTGGGTGCACGAGTGGGTTACATCGAA
CTGGATCTCAACAGCGGTAAGATCCTTGAGAGTTTTCGCCCCGAAGAACGTTTTCCAATGATGAGCACTT
TTAAAGTTCTGCTATGTGGCGCGGTATTATCCCGTGTTGACGCCGGGCAAGAGCAACTCGGTCGCCGCAT
ACACTATTCTCAGAATGACTTGGTTGAGTACTCACCAGTCACAGAAAAGCATCTTACGGATGGCATGACA
GTAAGAGAATTATGCAGTGCTGCCATAACCATGAGTGATAACACTGCGGCCAACTTACTTCTGACAACGA
TCGGAGGACCGAAGGAGCTAACCGCTTTTTTGCACAACATGGGGGATCATGTAACTCGCCTTGATCGTTG
GGAACCGGAGCTGAATGAAGCCATACCAAACGACGAGCGTGACACCACGATGCCTGCAGCAATGGCAACA
ACGTTGCGCAAACTATTAACTGGCGAACTACTTACTCTAGCTTCCCGGCAACAATTAATAGACTGGATGG
AGGCGGATAAAGTTGCAGGACCACTTCTGCGCTCGGCCCTTCCGGCTGGCTGGTTTATTGCTGATAAATC
TGGAGCCGGTGAGCGTGGGTCTCGCGGTATCATTGCAGCACTGGGGCCAGATGGTAAGCCCTCCCGTATC
GTAGTTATCTACACGACGGGGAGTCAGGCAACTATGGATGAACGAAATAGACAGATCGCTGAGATAGGTG
CCTCACTGATTAAGCATTGGTAACTGTCAGACCAAGTTTACTCATATATACTTTAGATTGATTTAAAACT
TCATTTTTAATTTAAAAGGATCTAGGTGAAGATCCTTTTTGATAATCTCATGACCAAAATCCCTTAACGT
GAGTTTTCGTTCCACTGAGCGTCAGACCCCGTAGAAAAGATCAAAGGATCTTCTTGAGATCCTTTTTTTC
TGCGCGTAATCTGCTGCTTGCAAACAAAAAAACCACCGCTACCAGCGGTGGTTTGTTTGCCGGATCAAGA
GCTACCAACTCTTTTTCCGAAGGTAACTGGCTTCAGCAGAGCGCAGATACCAAATACTGTTCTTCTAGTG
TAGCCGTAGTTAGGCCACCACTTCAAGAACTCTGTAGCACCGCCTACATACCTCGCTCTGCTAATCCTGT
TACCAGTGGCTGCTGCCAGTGGCGATAAGTCGTGTCTTACCGGGTTGGACTCAAGACGATAGTTACCGGA
TAAGGCGCAGCGGTCGGGCTGAACGGGGGGTTCGTGCACACAGCCCAGCTTGGAGCGAACGACCTACACC
GAACTGAGATACCTACAGCGTGAGCTATGAGAAAGCGCCACGCTTCCCGAAGGGAGAAAGGCGGACAGGT
ATCCGGTAAGCGGCAGGGTCGGAACAGGAGAGCGCACGAGGGAGCTTCCAGGGGGAAACGCCTGGTATCT
TTATAGTCCTGTCGGGTTTCGCCACCTCTGACTTGAGCGTCGATTTTTGTGATGCTCGTCAGGGGGGCGG
AGCCTATGGAAAAACGCCAGCAACGCGGCCTTTTTACGGTTCCTGGCCTTTTGCTGGCCTTTTGCTCACA
TGTTCTTTCCTGCGTTATCCCCTGATTCTGTGGATAACCGTATTACCGCCTTTGAGTGAGCTGATACCGC
TCGCCGCAGCCGAACGACCGAGCGCAGCGAGTCAGTGAGCGAGGAAGCGGAAGAGCGCCCAATACGCAAA
CCGCCTCTCCCCGCGCGTTGGCCGATTCATTAATGCAGCTGGCACGACAGGTTTCCCGACTGGAAAGCGG
GCAGTGAGCGCAACGCAATTAATGTGAGTTAGCTCACTCATTAGGCACCCCAGGCTTTACACTTTATGCT
TCCGGCTCGTATGTTGTGTGGAATTGTGAGCGGATAACAATTTCACACAGGAAACAGCTATGACCATGAT
TACGCCAAGCTCTAGCTAGAGGTCGACCAATTCTCATGTTTGACAGCTTATCATCGCAGATCCGGGCAAC
GTTGTTGCCATTGCTGCAGGCGCAGAACTGGTAGGTATGGA
Features (pLannotate 1.2.2; 18 found; start..end, strand, type, name):
    154..533     +  enhancer       CMV enhancer: human cytomegalovirus immediate early enhancer
    535..734     +  promoter       CMV promoter: human cytomegalovirus (CMV) immediate early promoter
    802..840     +  misc_feature   Ad SA (fragment): adenovirus major late transcript splice acceptor (Friedrich and Soriano, 1991)
    873..1082    -  CDS            PTP (fragment): TERM_ADE02 - Experimental evidence at protein level: Swiss-Prot protein existence level 1. Protein covalently bound to the viral DNA that acts as a primer for viral genomic replication by DNA strand displacement. Assembles on the viral origin of replication in an initiation complex with viral polymerase, DBP, host NFIA and host POU2F1/OCT1. During initiation, the polymerase covalently couples the first dCTP with Ser- 580 of pTP. The terminal protein stimulates the template activity over 20 fold compared to protein-free templates. Neo-synthesized viral genomes are linked to two preterminal prot
   1113..1202    +  intron         chimeric intron (fragment): chimera between introns from adenovirus and immunoglobulin heavy chain genes
   1221..1267    +  CDS            IgH signal sequence (fragment): signal sequence from the mouse immunoglobulin heavy chain variable region
   2385..2945    +  CDS            Cd4 (fragment): CD4_RAT - Experimental evidence at protein level: Swiss-Prot protein existence level 1. Integral membrane glycoprotein that plays an essential role in the immune response and serves multiple functions in responses against both external and internal offenses. In T-cells, functions primarily as a coreceptor for MHC class II molecule:peptide complex. The antigens presented by class II peptides are derived from extracellular proteins while class I peptides are derived from cytosolic proteins. Interacts simultaneously with the T-cell receptor (TCR) and the MHC class II presented by antigen presenti
   3051..3106    +  polyA_signal   β-globin poly(A) signal: rabbit β-globin polyadenylation signal (Gil and Proudfoot, 1987)
   3620..5301    -  rep_origin     oriP (fragment): Epstein-Barr virus oriP replication origin (Yates et al., 2000)
   5428..5532    +  promoter       AmpR promoter: bla
   5533..6393    +  CDS            AmpR: β-lactamase; bla; confers resistance to ampicillin, carbenicillin, and related antibiotics
   6564..7152    +  rep_origin     ori: high-copy-number ColE1/pMB1/pBR322/pUC origin of replication
   7335..7427    +  CDS            lacI (fragment): lac repressor; lacI; The lac repressor binds to the lac operator to inhibit transcription in E. coli. This inhibition can be relieved by adding lactose or isopropyl-β-D-thiogalactopyranoside (IPTG).
   7440..7461    +  protein_bind   CAP binding site: CAP binding activates transcription in the presence of cAMP. E. coli catabolite activator protein
   7476..7506    +  promoter       lac promoter: promoter for the E. coli lac operon
   7514..7530    +  protein_bind   lac operator: The lac repressor binds to the lac operator to inhibit transcription in E. coli. This inhibition can be relieved by adding lactose or isopropyl-β-D-thiogalactopyranoside (IPTG). lac repressor encoded by lacI
   7600..7616    +  promoter       tet promoter (fragment): E. coli promoter for tetracycline efflux protein gene
   7626..7651    -  CDS            bla(M) (fragment): β-lactamase lacking the signal sequence; bla(M); allows cytosolic expression of β-lactamase
