[The description below was written by a language model from this plasmid's Addgene catalogue record and pLannotate feature annotations shown in this document.]
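Description:
MSP5-bio is a mammalian expression plasmid built on the pTT3 backbone for producing the full-length ectodomain of Plasmodium vivax merozoite surface protein 5 (MSP5, PVX_003770) as a soluble, secreted recombinant protein. In bacteria it is maintained as a high-copy plasmid through a ColE1/pUC-type origin and selected with ampicillin via the β-lactamase gene. The backbone also carries an Epstein-Barr virus oriP element, which supports episomal persistence in cells that supply EBNA1. This is a typical feature of vectors designed for high-yield transient expression. Short lac and tet promoter fragments near the origin appear to be backbone remnants with no evident role in expression.

Transcription is driven by the CMV immediate early enhancer and promoter. Downstream of these lie adenovirus-derived leader and splice sequences and a chimeric intron fragment, elements commonly included to improve mRNA processing and expression. The short antisense adenoviral terminal protein hit in this region is most likely an annotation artefact of that leader. A partial match to a mouse immunoglobulin heavy chain signal sequence sits at the start of the open reading frame, presumably directing secretion. The unannotated stretch between it and the tag corresponds to the MSP5 insert, cloned between retained NotI and AscI sites. All N-X-S/T sequons in the insert were changed to N-X-A, which removes potential N-linked glycosylation sites that mammalian cells would otherwise modify. The C terminus is fused to rat CD4 domains 3 and 4 and an enzymatic biotinylation sequence, and the transcript ends at a rabbit β-globin polyadenylation signal. The biotinylation sequence itself is not annotated in the feature table. The construct belongs to a library of P. vivax merozoite proteins made to identify vaccine candidates and protein-protein interactions.
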