Addgene plasmid #68511: MSP5-bio
Purpose: Expresses full-length P. vivax MSP5 ectodomain in mammalian cells. C-terminal rat Cd4d3+4 tag, biotinylation sequence
Depositing lab: Julian Rayner & Gavin Wright. Depositing organization: Wellcome Sanger Institute. Publication: A Library of Plasmodium vivax Recombinant Merozoite Proteins Reveals New Vaccine Candidates and Protein-Protein Interactions. Hostetler JB, Sharma S, Bartholdson SJ, Wright GJ, Fairhurst RM, Rayner JC. PLoS Negl Trop Dis. 2015 Dec 23;9(12):e0004264. doi: 10.1371/journal.pntd.0004264. eCollection 2015 Dec. PubMed 26701602.
Backbone
  Vector backbone: pTT3
  Backbone manufacturer: Yves Durocher, NRC
  Backbone size w/o insert (bp): 6654
  Vector type: Mammalian Expression
Growth in bacteria
  Bacterial resistance: Ampicillin, 100 μg/mL
  Growth temperature: 37°C
  Growth strain: DH5alpha
  Copy number: High Copy
Gene/Insert
  Gene/Insert name: MSP5 (alt name: PVX_003770)
  Mutation: All NXT/S sites mutated to NXA, where X is any amino acid except Proline
  Promoter: CMV
  Tag / fusion protein: rat CD4 d3+4, enzymatic biotinylation sequence (C terminal on backbone)
  Cloning method: Restriction Enzyme; 5′ cloning site NotI (not destroyed); 3′ cloning site AscI (not destroyed)
  Sequencing primers: 5′ pMT2-F; 3′ rb_glob_PA_term-R
Terms and licenses: Academic/Nonprofit Terms; Industry Terms: Not Available to Industry
How to cite: MSP5-bio was a gift from Julian Rayner & Gavin Wright (Addgene plasmid # 68511 ; http://n2t.net/addgene:68511 ; RRID:Addgene_68511)
