>Addgene plasmid #68511 | MSP5-bio | depositor partial sequence | sequence record 120617 | MSP5 from Not1 to Asc1 restriction sites
GCGGCCGCCAGACCTCTGGAAGTGTCTCTGTGGGGCCAGGGCAATGCCCACCTGGGCACACAGACAAGCC
GGCTGCTGAGAGAGAGCGGCAGAAACGGCCAGGCCAACAGAGTGAACCAGGCCGATCAGGCTGACCAGGT
GGCCAGCCCTCCTATCAGCGGCAAAGAGCGGAGAAGAGGCATCGGCATGACCAGCAACCTGCAGCTGCTG
AGCGGCGAGGACGAGAAGGACAGCACAAGCGAGGAAGCCCCCAACCTGGAAGGCAAGGACAACGCCGATG
CCGGCAAGGACGGCGAGAAAGAGCCTAGCGAGAAGCAGAGCGGCGACGTGGACCCTACCGTGACCGATGC
CGAGAGAGCCAAGGACGAAAACGCCGCCGTGTCCGAAGAGGAACAGATGAAGACCCTGGACTCCGGCGAG
GATCACACCGACGACGGAAATGCCGATGGCGGACAGGGCGGAGGCGACGGCAATGACGAGAATCAGAAGG
GCGACGGAAAAGAGAAAGAGGGCGGCGAAGAGAAGAAAGAGGATGGCAAAGACGACCACGAGAAAGGCGA
GAAGGGCAGCGAGGGCGAGTCCGGCGAAAAGGATGAAGCCGCCCCTAAAGGCGACGCCGCCGAGAAGGAT
AAGAAGCTGGAAAGCAAGACCGCCGACGCCAAGGTGTCCGAGCACAAGGCCGACGATGCCAACCCTGGCG
GCAACAAGGATAGCCCTGAGGGCGAGAGCCCCAAAGAGGGCAACCCTGACGACCCCAGCCAGAAGAATCC
TGAGGCCGCTGGCGACGACGACAGCAGACTGCACCTGGACAACCTGGACGACAAGGTGCCCCACTACAGC
GCCCTGCGGAACAACAGGGTGGAAAAGGGCGTGACCGACACAATGGTGCTGAACGACATCATCGGCGAGA
ACGCCAAGAGCTGCAGCGTGGACAATGGCGGCTGTGCCGACGACCAGATCTGCATCCGGATCGACAACAT
CGGCATCAAGTGCATCTGTAAAGAGGGCCACCTGTTCGGCGACAAGTGTATCCTGACCAAGAGCAGCGGC
GCGCC
