>Addgene plasmid #68511 | MSP5-bio | addgene partial sequence | sequence record 124316 | rb_glob_PA_term-R 5'-CCCATATGTCCTTCCGAGTG-3'
CACTATTGCAATGAAAATAAATTTCCTTTATTAGCCAGAGGTCGAGGTCGGGGGATCCTTAATTAATCAC
GTGTCTAGACTTAACGATGATTCCACACCATTTTCTGTGCATCCAGAATATGATGCAGTGATCCGGAATT
CAACCCTTTGGATAAAACCTGGATCTTGGAGTCCATCTTGACCTCTTCACCTTCACTCAGTAGACATTGC
CACACCCCTGCTTCAGGGGCCTGCACTTGAATCACTTTCTCCTGCCTGGAGACCCTGGCCTCCTGATTCT
CCTGCTTCAAGATCAGTCTCATCTTGGGTGAGGTGGGTCCCATCACCTCACAGGTCAAAGTGTTGCTGTC
GGGCTGAGTCACTTTCATCACCACCAGGTTCACTTCCTGATACAGTATCCCTCTGTCCAGAGTCAGGGTC
AGGTTGCCAGAACCAGCAAACTGAAGGGAGACCTGGGGTATCTGAAGGGTGAGTGGGAGCGTTTCGGACA
GCTGGAACTTGGGGTTGCTAGTAGACTTCTGCACAGACACCTTTTGGTTCTTTAGGGAGAAGGTGATCCA
GGACTGGGAAGAAGGAGCCTTCTCTGCCTTCCATCTCAACTCTCCCTGCAGGCTTTCCTCTCCAAGGTTG
AGTGGGAAGGAGAACTCCGCTGACTCCCCCTCACTCTTATAGGCCGTGATGGAGGTCGACGGCGCGCCGC
TGCTCTTGGTCAGGATACACTTGTCGCCGAACAGGTGGCCCTCTTTACAGATGCACTTGATGCCGATGTT
GTCGATCCGGATGCAGATCTGGTCGTCGGCACAGCCGCCATTGTCCACGCTGCAGCTCTTGGCGTTCTCG
CCGATGATGTCGTTCAGCACCATTGTGTCGGTCACGCCCTTTTCCACCCTGTTGTTCCGCAGGGCGCTGT
AGTGGGGCACCTTGTCGTCCAGGTTGTCCAGGTGCAGTCTGCTGTCGTCGTCGCCAGCGGCCTCAGGATT
CTTCTGGCTGGGGTCGTCAGGGTTGCCCTCTTTGGGGCTCTCGCCCTCAGGGCTATCCTTGTTGCCGCCA
GGGTTGGCATCGTCGGCCTTGTGCTCGGACACCTTGGCGTC
