>Addgene plasmid #68511 | MSP5-bio | addgene partial sequence | sequence record 124317 | pMT2-F 5'-TTGCCTTTCTCTCCACAGGT-3'
ATGGAGTTTCAGACCCAGGTACTCATGTCCCTGCTGCTCTGCATGTCTGGTGCGGCCGCCAGACCTCTGG
AAGTGTCTCTGTGGGGCCAGGGCAATGCCCACCTGGGCACACAGACAAGCCGGCTGCTGAGAGAGAGCGG
CAGAAACGGCCAGGCCAACAGAGTGAACCAGGCCGATCAGGCTGACCAGGTGGCCAGCCCTCCTATCAGC
GGCAAAGAGCGGAGAAGAGGCATCGGCATGACCAGCAACCTGCAGCTGCTGAGCGGCGAGGACGAGAAGG
ACAGCACAAGCGAGGAAGCCCCCAACCTGGAAGGCAAGGACAACGCCGATGCCGGCAAGGACGGCGAGAA
AGAGCCTAGCGAGAAGCAGAGCGGCGACGTGGACCCTACCGTGACCGATGCCGAGAGAGCCAAGGACGAA
AACGCCGCCGTGTCCGAAGAGGAACAGATGAAGACCCTGGACTCCGGCGAGGATCACACCGACGACGGAA
ATGCCGATGGCGGACAGGGCGGAGGCGACGGCAATGACGAGAATCAGAAGGGCGACGGAAAAGAGAAAGA
GGGCGGCGAAGAGAAGAAAGAGGATGGCAAAGACGACCACGAGAAAGGCGAGAAGGGCAGCGAGGGCGAG
TCCGGCGAAAAGGATGAAGCCGCCCCTAAAGGCGACGCCGCCGAGAAGGATAAGAAGCTGGAAAGCAAGA
CCGCCGACGCCAAGGTGTCCGAGCACAAGGCCGACGATGCCAACCCTGGCGGCAACAAGGATAGCCCTGA
GGGCGAGAGCCCCAAAGAGGGCAACCCTGACGACCCCAGCCAGAAGAATCCTGAGGCCGCTGGCGACGAC
GACAGCAGACTGCACCTGGACAACCTGGACGACAAGGTGCCCCACTACAGCGCCCTGCGGAACAACAGGG
TGGAAAAGGGCGT
